>Addgene plasmid #216832 | pAAV-cTNT-GFP-Palmd | addgene full sequence | sequence record 429370 | Addgene NGS Result
CTGCGCGCTCGCTCGCTCACTGAGGCCGCCCGGGCAAAGCCCGGGCGTCGGGCGACCTTTGGTCGCCCGG
CCTCAGTGAGCGAGCGAGCGCGCAGAGAGGGAGTGGCCAACTCCATCACTAGGGGTTCCTTGTAGTTAAT
GATTAACCCGCCATGCTACTTATCTACCAGGGTAATGGGGATCCTCTAGAACTATAGCTAGAATTCGCCC
TTACGGGCCCCCCCTCGAGGTCGGGATAAAAGCAGTCTGGGCTTTCACATGACAGCATCTGGGGCTGCGG
CAGAGGGTCGGGTCCGAAGCGCTGCCTTATCAGCGTCCCCAGCCCTGGGAGGTGACAGCTGGCTGGCTTG
TGTCAGCCCCTCGGGCACTCACGTATCTCCGTCCGACGGGTTTAAAATAGCAAAACTCTGAGGCCACACA
ATAGCTTGGGCTTATATGGGCTCCTGTGGGGGAAGGGGGAGCACGGAGGGGGCCGGGGCCGCTGCTGCCA
AAATAGCAGCTCACAAGTGTTGCATTCCTCTCTGGGCGCCGGGCACATTCCTGCTGGCTCTGCCCGCCCC
GGGGTGGGCGCCGGGGGGACCTTAAAGCCTCTGCCCCCCAAGGAGCCCTTCCCAGACAGCCGCCGGCACC
CACCGCTCCGTGGGACGATCCCCGAAGCTCTAGAGCTTTATTGCGGTAGTTTATCACAGTTAAATTGCTA
ACGCAGTCAGTGCTTCTGACACAACAGTCTCGAACTTAAGCTGCAGAAGTTGGTCGTGAGGCACTGGGCA
GGTAAGTATCAAGGTTACAAGACAGGTTTAAGGAGACCAATAGAAACTGGGCTTGTCGAGACAGAGAAGA
CTCTTGCGTTTCTGATAGGCACCTATTGGTCTTACTGACATCCACTTTGCCTTTCTCTCCACAGGTGTCC
ACTCCCAGTTCAATTACAGCTCTTAAGGCTAGAGTACTTAATACGACTCACTATAGGCTAGCCTCGAGAA
GCGGCCGCACTACTCCGCGGACTACTACTAGTATGGTGAGCAAGGGCGAGGAGCTGTTCACCGGGGTGGT
GCCCATCCTGGTCGAGCTGGACGGCGACGTAAACGGCCACAAGTTCAGCGTGTCCGGCGAGGGCGAGGGC
GATGCCACCTACGGCAAGCTGACCCTGAAGTTCATCTGCACCACCGGCAAGCTGCCCGTGCCCTGGCCCA
CCCTCGTGACCACCCTGACCTACGGCGTGCAGTGCTTCAGCCGCTACCCCGACCACATGAAGCAGCACGA
CTTCTTCAAGTCCGCCATGCCCGAAGGCTACGTCCAGGAGCGCACCATCTTCTTCAAGGACGACGGCAAC
TACAAGACCCGCGCCGAGGTGAAGTTCGAGGGCGACACCCTGGTGAACCGCATCGAGCTGAAGGGCATCG
ACTTCAAGGAGGACGGCAACATCCTGGGGCACAAGCTGGAGTACAACTACAACAGCCACAACGTCTATAT
CATGGCCGACAAGCAGAAGAACGGCATCAAGGTGAACTTCAAGATCCGCCACAACATCGAGGACGGCAGC
GTGCAGCTCGCCGACCACTACCAGCAGAACACCCCCATCGGCGACGGCCCCGTGCTGCTGCCCGACAACC
ACTACCTGAGCACCCAGTCCGCCCTGAGCAAAGACCCCAACGAGAAGCGCGATCACATGGTCCTGCTGGA
GTTCGTGACCGCCGCCGGGATCACTCTCGGCATGGACGAGCTGTACAAGGGTGGCGGTGGCTCGGGCGGT
GGTGGGTCGATGGAAGAAGCTGAGCTGGTGAAGGGAAGACTCCAGGCCATCACTGACAAAAGAAAGATAC
AGGAAGAAATCTCACAGAAGCGTCTGAAAATAGAGGAAGAAAAATTGAAACACCAACATCTGAAGAAAAA
AGCCCTGAGGGAGAAATGGCTCCTGGATGGAATCGGCAGTGGAAAAGAACACGAAGAGATGAAGAAGCAA
AATCAGCAAGACCAGCACCAGACCCAGGTTCTAGAGCAAAGCATCCTCAGGCTTGAGAAAGAGATCCAAG
ATCTTGAAAAGGCTGAACTGCAAATCTCAGCCAACGAAGAGGCAATTCTGAAGAAGCTAAAGTCGATCGA
GAAGACCACAGAAGACATAATAAGATCCGTGAAGGTGGAAAAGGAAGAAAACCCAGAAGAGTCAATCGAG
GACATCTATGCTAATATCCCTGACCTTCCAAGTTCCTACATACCTTCCCGATTAAGAAAGGAAAGAAACG
AAGGACCAGATGACGAACAAAACAGAAAAGCTTTGTATGCCATGGAAATTAAAGTTGAAAAAGATTTGAA
GACTGGAGAGAGCGTAGTTCTGTCTTCAATACCGCTGCCATCTGATGACTTTAAAAGCACAGGGATAAAA
GTGTATGAGGACCGGCAGAAATCAGTCTATGCTGTTAGCTCCAATCAGAACACAACCTACAATGGCACCG
ACGGCCTCGCACCTGTCGAAGTGGAGGATCTCCTAAGACAAGCCTCAGAGAGGAACTCTAAATCGCCCAC
AGAGTACCATGAGCCAGTGTACGCCAATCCGTTTTGCAGGCCTGTGACCCCACAGAGAGAAAGAGTCATA
AGCCCTGGACCAAATTTTCAAGAAAGGATAATGATGAAAACGAACGGACTGGGCAACCATGCAAATGAAT
CTGCGCACAATATGACCGACGGGCTCTCAGAGAGGAGAAGCAACGGTCCCACTCACACCAGTCCCACTCG
GCCAACACCTCAGCCCCGATCAATGGTTCAGCAAGTGGAAGAGATGGTCCACACCCAACAAAAGAGGATG
GCAAGCCCTTGGGAAGAATCCAGCAACAGGCAAAACGAACACGAAGTTTCTCCAAGGATGGAACTGAGCC
CCAGCAGAGCAAGCCCTGGGAAATCGGGACCCCAGTGTTCTTCACCCACTTGCCAGGAGGAGACAGAAGA
TGTCAGATATAACATCGTTCATTCCCTGCCTTCTGATGTGGATGACACAGAACCTGTAACAATGATTTTC
ATGGGGTATCAGCAGGCAGATGATAATGAGGAAGAAAAGAAGCTTTTGACAGGCTACGACGGGGTCATCC
ACGCTGAGCTCGTTGTGATTGATGACGAGGCGGAGGATAATGAAGGACAAACCGAGAGGCCATCCTACCA
TCCCGTAGCTCCCTACAGTCAGGTTTACCAGCCACCCAAACCAACCCCACTTCCTAGAAAGAGAGCGGAA
GTTAGGCCGTATGAAAACACAAACCATAAATCTCCTCACAAAAATTCCATCTCTCTGAAAGAGCAAGAGG
AACGCTTAGGCAGCCCTGCCCGGCACTCTCCCCTGGATGTCCCAGTAGCTGGAGACGGGACTGAGGATCC
TTCCTTAACAGCTTTAAGAATAAGAATGGCCAAGCTGGGGAAAAAGGTGATCTAATAAGCTCGCGTGGTA
CCTCTAGAGTCGACCCGGGCGGCCTCGAGGACGGGGTGAACTACGCCTGAGGATCCGATCTTTTTCCCTC
TGCCAAAAATTATGGGGACATCATGAAGCCCCTTGAGCATCTGACTTCTGGCTAATAAAGGAAATTTATT
TTCATTGCAATAGTGTGTTGGAATTTTTTGTGTCTCTCACTCGGAAGCAATTCGTTGATCTGAATTTCGA
CCACCCATAATACCCATTACCCTGGTAGATAAGTAGCATGGCGGGTTAATCATTAACTACAAGGAACCCC
TAGTGATGGAGTTGGCCACTCCCTCTCTGCGCGCTCGCTCGCTCACTGAGGCCGGGCGACCAAAGGTCGC
CCGACGCCCGGGCTTTGCCCGGGCGGCCTCAGTGAGCGAGCGAGCGCGCAGCCTTAATTAACCTAATTCA
CTGGCCGTCGTTTTACAACGTCGTGACTGGGAAAACCCTGGCGTTACCCAACTTAATCGCCTTGCAGCAC
ATCCCCCTTTCGCCAGCTGGCGTAATAGCGAAGAGGCCCGCACCGATCGCCCTTCCCAACAGTTGCGCAG
CCTGAATGGCGAATGGG
[124 nt withheld, positions 4008-4131]
C
[91 nt withheld, positions 4133-4223]
A
[49 nt withheld, positions 4225-4273]
CCTTTGACGTTGGAGTCCACGTTCTTT
[37 nt withheld, positions 4301-4337]
ACCCTATCTCGGTCTATTCTTTTGATTTATAAGGGATTTTGCCGATTTCGGCCTATTGGTTAAAAAATGA
GCTGATTTAACAAAAATTTAACGCGAATTTTAACAAAATATTAACGCTTACAATTTAGGTGGCACTTTTC
GGGGAAATGTGCGCGGAACCCCTATTTGTTTATTTTTCTAAATACATTCAAATATGTATCCGCTCATGAG
ACAATAACCCTGATAAATGCTTCAATAATATTGAAAAAGGAAGAGTATGAGTATTCAACATTTCCGTGTC
GCCCTTATTCCCTTTTTTGCGGCATTTTGCCTTCCTGTTTTTGCTCACCCAGAAACGCTGGTGAAAGTAA
AAGATGCTGAAGATCAGTTGGGTGCACGAGTGGGTTACATCGAACTGGATCTCAACAGCGGTAAGATCCT
TGAGAGTTTTCGCCCCGAAGAACGTTTTCCAATGATGAGCACTTTTAAAGTTCTGCTATGTGGCGCGGTA
TTATCCCGTATTGACGCCGGGCAAGAGCAACTCGGTCGCCGCATACACTATTCTCAGAATGACTTGGTTG
AGTACTCACCAGTCACAGAAAAGCATCTTACGGATGGCATGACAGTAAGAGAATTATGCAGTGCTGCCAT
AACCATGAGTGATAACACTGCGGCCAACTTACTTCTGACAACGATCGGAGGACCGAAGGAGCTAACCGCT
TTTTTGCACAACATGGGGGATCATGTAACTCGCCTTGATCGTTGGGAACCGGAGCTGAATGAAGCCATAC
CAAACGACGAGCGTGACACCACGATGCCTGTAGCAATGGCAACAACGTTGCGCAAACTATTAACTGGCGA
ACTACTTACTCTAGCTTCCCGGCAACAATTAATAGACTGGATGGAGGCGGATAAAGTTGCAGGACCACTT
CTGCGCTCGGCCCTTCCGGCTGGCTGGTTTATTGCTGATAAATCTGGAGCCGGTGAGCGTGGGTCTCGCG
GTATCATTGCAGCACTGGGGCCAGATGGTAAGCCCTCCCGTATCGTAGTTATCTACACGACGGGGAGTCA
GGCAACTATGGATGAACGAAATAGACAGATCGCTGAGATAGGTGCCTCACTGATTAAGCATTGGTAACTG
TCAGACCAAGTTTACTCATATATACTTTAGATTGATTTAAAACTTCATTTTTAATTTAAAAGGATCTAGG
TGAAGATCCTTTTTGATAATCTCATGACCAAAATCCCTTAACGTGAGTTTTCGTTCCACTGAGCGTCAGA
CCCCGTAGAAAAGATCAAAGGATCTTCTTGAGATCCTTTTTTTCTGCGCGTAATCTGCTGCTTGCAAACA
AAAAAACCACCGCTACCAGCGGTGGTTTGTTTGCCGGATCAAGAGCTACCAACTCTTTTTCCGAAGGTAA
CTGGCTTCAGCAGAGCGCAGATACCAAATACTGTTCTTCTAGTGTAGCCGTAGTTAGGCCACCACTTCAA
GAACTCTGTAGCACCGCCTACATACCTCGCTCTGCTAATCCTGTTACCAGTGGCTGCTGCCAGTGGCGAT
AAGTCGTGTCTTACCGGGTTGGACTCAAGACGATAGTTACCGGATAAGGCGCAGCGGTCGGGCTGAACGG
GGGGTTCGTGCACACAGCCCAGCTTGGAGCGAACGACCTACACCGAACTGAGATACCTACAGCGTGAGCT
ATGAGAAAGCGCCACGCTTCCCGAAGGGAGAAAGGCGGACAGGTATCCGGTAAGCGGCAGGGTCGGAACA
GGAGAGCGCACGAGGGAGCTTCCAGGGGGAAACGCCTGGTATCTTTATAGTCCTGTCGGGTTTCGCCACC
TCTGACTTGAGCGTCGATTTTTGTGATGCTCGTCAGGGGGGCGGAGCCTATGGAAAAACGCCAGCAACGC
GGCCTTTTTACGGTTCCTGGCCTTTTGCTGGCCTTTTGCTCACATGTTCTTTCCTGCGTTATCCCCTGAT
TCTGTGGATAACCGTATTACCGCCTTTGAGTGAGCTGATACCGCTCGCCGCAGCCGAACGACCGAGCGCA
GCGAGTCAGTGAGCGAGGAAGCGGAAGAGCGCCCAATACGCAAACCGCCTCTCCCCGCGCGTTGGCCGAT
TCATTAATGCAGCTGGCACGACAGGTTTCCCGACTGGAAAGCGGGCAGTGAGCGCAACGCAATTAATGTG
AGTTAGCTCACTCATTAGGCACCCCAGGCTTTACACTTTATGCTTCCGGCTCGTATGTTGTGTGGAATTG
TGAGCGGATAACAATTTCACACAGGAAACAGCTATGACCATGATTACGCCAGATTTAATTAAGGCCTTAA
TTAGG
Features (pLannotate 1.2.2; 17 found; start..end, strand, type, name):
    214..233     -  misc_feature   MCS (fragment): pBluescript multiple cloning site
    772..904     +  intron         chimeric intron: chimera between introns from human β-globin and immunoglobulin heavy chain genes
    949..967     +  promoter       T7 promoter: promoter for bacteriophage T7 RNA polymerase
   1013..1729    +  CDS            EGFP: EGFP is a basic (constitutively fluorescent) green fluorescent protein published in 1996, derived from Aequorea victoria. It is reported to be a rapidly-maturing weak dimer with moderate acid sensitivity.
   1760..3412    +  CDS            Palmd: PALMD_MOUSE - Experimental evidence at protein level: Swiss-Prot protein existence level 1. From Mus musculus (Mouse).
   3554..3609    +  polyA_signal   β-globin poly(A) signal: rabbit β-globin polyadenylation signal (Gil and Proudfoot, 1987)
   3702..3832    +  repeat_region  AAV2 ITR (fragment): inverted terminal repeat of adeno-associated virus serotype 2 inverted
   3846..4003    +  CDS            lacZα (fragment): LacZα fragment of β-galactosidase; lacZ fragment
   4008..4436    +  rep_origin     f1 ori (sequence partly withheld): f1 bacteriophage origin of replication; arrow indicates direction of (+) strand synthesis
   4489..4593    +  promoter       AmpR promoter: bla
   4594..5454    +  CDS            AmpR: β-lactamase; bla; confers resistance to ampicillin, carbenicillin, and related antibiotics
   5625..6213    +  rep_origin     ori: high-copy-number ColE1/pMB1/pBR322/pUC origin of replication
   6396..6488    +  CDS            lacI (fragment): lac repressor; lacI; The lac repressor binds to the lac operator to inhibit transcription in E. coli. This inhibition can be relieved by adding lactose or isopropyl-β-D-thiogalactopyranoside (IPTG).
   6501..6522    +  protein_bind   CAP binding site: CAP binding activates transcription in the presence of cAMP. E. coli catabolite activator protein
   6537..6567    +  promoter       lac promoter: promoter for the E. coli lac operon
   6575..6591    +  protein_bind   lac operator: The lac repressor binds to the lac operator to inhibit transcription in E. coli. This inhibition can be relieved by adding lactose or isopropyl-β-D-thiogalactopyranoside (IPTG). lac repressor encoded by lacI
   6652..130     -  repeat_region  AAV2 ITR (fragment) (across the origin): inverted terminal repeat of adeno-associated virus serotype 2 inverted
