[The description below was written by a language model from this plasmid's Addgene catalogue record and pLannotate feature annotations shown in this document.]
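Description:
pAAV-cTNT-GFP-Palmd is an adeno-associated virus transfer plasmid built on the AAV-cTNT-Actn2-GFP backbone and intended for cardiomyocyte-specific expression of a GFP-tagged mouse palmdelphin (Palmd). The expression cassette lies between two AAV2 inverted terminal repeats, both annotated as fragments, which provide the cis signals for replication and packaging of the intervening DNA into recombinant AAV particles. In bacteria the plasmid is maintained by a high-copy ColE1/pUC-type origin and selected through the β-lactamase (AmpR) gene. An f1 origin and remnants of a pBluescript-type lac region (lacZα and lacI fragments, lac promoter and operator, CAP site, partial multiple cloning site) are carried over in the backbone.

Within the ITRs, the annotated elements run from a chimeric β-globin/immunoglobulin intron, which generally enhances mRNA processing and expression, through a short T7 promoter, to the EGFP coding sequence followed closely by the 1,653 bp Palmd open reading frame. This matches the catalogue description of GFP fused to the N terminus of the insert. A rabbit β-globin polyadenylation signal terminates the transcript. The cardiac troponin T (cTNT) promoter named in the plasmid title and implied by the stated purpose is not picked up by the automated annotation; it presumably occupies the unannotated stretch between the upstream ITR and the intron. The sequenced record is 6,652 nt, longer than the 5,271 bp total size listed in the catalogue entry, and the record does not explain this discrepancy.

The fluorescent fusion allows palmdelphin to be overexpressed and its localisation followed in heart muscle cells after AAV delivery. This fits the associated study of PALMD as a Z-disc-associated protein that mitigates isoproterenol-induced cardiac injury.
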