Addgene plasmid #216832: pAAV-cTNT-GFP-Palmd
Purpose: cardiomyocytes-specific plasmid, expressing Gfp and the coding sequence of mouse Palmd
Depositing lab: Yuxuan Guo. Depositing organization: Peking University Health Science Center. Publication: In vivo proximity proteomics uncovers palmdelphin (PALMD) as a Z-disc-associated mitigator of isoproterenol-induced cardiac injury. Guo CT, Jardin BD, Lin JS, Ambroise RL, Wang Z, Yang LZ, Mazumdar N, Lu FJ, Ma Q, Cao YP, Liu CZ, Li KL, Liu XJ, Lan F, Zhao MM, Xiao H, Dong ED, Pu WT, Guo YX. Acta Pharmacol Sin. 2024 Jul 23. doi: 10.1038/s41401-024-01348-y. PubMed 39043970.
Backbone
  Vector backbone: AAV-cTNT-Actn2-GFP
  Backbone size w/o insert (bp): 2403
  Total vector size (bp): 5271
  Vector type: AAV
Growth in bacteria
  Bacterial resistance: Ampicillin, 100 μg/mL
  Growth temperature: 37°C
  Growth strain: NEB Stable
  Copy number: High Copy
Gene/Insert
  Gene/Insert name: Palmd (mus musculus) (alt name: palmdelphin)
  Species: M. musculus (mouse)
  Insert size (bp): 1653
  Entrez Gene: Palmd (a.k.a. 4631423C22Rik, PALML)
  Tag / fusion protein: GFP (N terminal on insert)
Terms and licenses: Academic/Nonprofit Terms; Industry Terms: Not Available to Industry
Depositor comments: Please visit https://doi.org/10.1101/2023.12.06.570334 for bioRxiv preprint.
How to cite: pAAV-cTNT-GFP-Palmd was a gift from Yuxuan Guo (Addgene plasmid # 216832 ; http://n2t.net/addgene:216832 ; RRID:Addgene_216832)
